Addgene plasmid #68228: pDGB3_alpha1
Purpose: GoldenBraid level 1 Alpha plant expression vector.
Depositing lab: Diego Orzaez. Depositing organization: Agencia Estatal Consejo Superior de Investigaciones Científicas, M.P. Publication: GoldenBraid 2.0: a comprehensive DNA assembly framework for plant synthetic biology. Sarrion-Perdigones A, Vazquez-Vilar M, Palaci J, Castelijns B, Forment J, Ziarsolo P, Blanca J, Granell A, Orzaez D. Plant Physiol. 2013 Jul;162(3):1618-31. 10.1104/pp.113.217661 PubMed 23669743.
Backbone
  Vector backbone: pDGB3_alpha1
  Backbone manufacturer: self-made; derived from pCambia1302 generated at the Cambia Institute
  Vector type: Plant Expression, Synthetic Biology
Growth in bacteria
  Bacterial resistance: Kanamycin, 50 μg/mL
  Growth temperature: 37°C
  Growth strain: DH5alpha
  Copy number: High Copy
Gene/Insert
  Gene/Insert name: empty vector
  Cloning method: Restriction Enzyme; 5′ cloning site BsaI (unknown if destroyed); 3′ cloning site BsaI (unknown if destroyed)
  Sequencing primers: 5′ GGTGGCAGGATATATTGTGG
Terms and licenses: Academic/Nonprofit Terms; Industry Terms: Not Available to Industry
How to cite: pDGB3_alpha1 was a gift from Diego Orzaez (Addgene plasmid # 68228 ; http://n2t.net/addgene:68228 ; RRID:Addgene_68228)
