[The description below was written by a language model from this plasmid's Addgene catalogue record and pLannotate feature annotations shown in this document.]
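Description:
pDGB3_alpha1 is an empty level 1 "Alpha" destination vector of the GoldenBraid 2.0 modular DNA assembly system for plant synthetic biology. It is a binary T-DNA plasmid of about 7 kb that the depositor built from a pCambia1302 backbone. It carries two replication systems. A high-copy ColE1/pMB1-type origin, with an adjacent bom mobility region, supports propagation in E. coli. The pVS1 oriV, together with the pVS1 RepA replication and StaA stability genes, allows stable maintenance in Agrobacterium. Selection in bacteria is by kanamycin through an aph(3')-Ia (KanR) gene located in the backbone, outside the T-DNA.

On the circular map, the region between the nopaline-type left and right T-DNA border repeats holds no plant gene. It contains a lacZα cassette instead: a lac promoter with its CAP binding site and lac operator, a lacZα fragment interrupted or flanked by a pUC-type multiple cloning site, and small residual lacI and bom fragments. The catalogue lists BsaI as the cloning enzyme on both sides. This fits the Golden Gate-style logic of the system, in which type IIS digestion releases the lacZα stuffer and replaces it with an ordered set of standard parts such as a promoter, coding sequence and terminator. In such schemes, loss of lacZα typically allows blue/white screening of correct assemblies. The annotated features include no plant promoter, terminator or plant selectable marker, so these would come from the assembled parts. The resulting transcriptional units can be used for Agrobacterium-mediated plant expression or combined further in higher-level GoldenBraid vectors.
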