Features (pLannotate 1.2.2; 17 found; start..end, strand, type, name):
    106..205     +  misc_feature   bom (fragment): basis of mobility region from pBR322
    211..368     -  CDS            lacZα (fragment): LacZα fragment of β-galactosidase; lacZ fragment
    365..421     +  misc_feature   MCS: pUC18/19 multiple cloning site
    458..474     -  protein_bind   lac operator: The lac repressor binds to the lac operator to inhibit transcription in E. coli. This inhibition can be relieved by adding lactose or isopropyl-β-D-thiogalactopyranoside (IPTG). lac repressor encoded by lacI
    482..512     -  promoter       lac promoter: promoter for the E. coli lac operon
    527..548     -  protein_bind   CAP binding site: CAP binding activates transcription in the presence of cAMP. E. coli catabolite activator protein
    561..602     -  CDS            lacI (fragment): lac repressor; lacI; The lac repressor binds to the lac operator to inhibit transcription in E. coli. This inhibition can be relieved by adding lactose or isopropyl-β-D-thiogalactopyranoside (IPTG).
    631..655     +  misc_feature   RB T-DNA repeat: right border repeat from nopaline C58 T-DNA
    995..1396    +  CDS            Y4CG_SINFN (fragment): Protein inferred from homology: Swiss-Prot protein existence level 3. From Sinorhizobium fredii (strain NBRC 101917 / NGR234).
   1956..2585    +  CDS            pVS1 StaA: stability protein from the Pseudomonas plasmid pVS1 (Heeb et al., 2000)
   3018..4086    +  CDS            pVS1 RepA (fragment): replication protein from the Pseudomonas plasmid pVS1 (Heeb et al., 2000)
   4152..4346    +  rep_origin     pVS1 oriV: origin of replication for the Pseudomonas plasmid pVS1 (Heeb et al., 2000)
   4549..4588    +  CDS            rop (fragment): Rop protein, which maintains plasmids at low copy number; rop
   4690..4830    +  misc_feature   bom: basis of mobility region from pBR322
   5016..5604    -  rep_origin     ori: high-copy-number ColE1/pMB1/pBR322/pUC origin of replication
   5692..6507    -  CDS            KanR: aminoglycoside phosphotransferase; aph(3')-Ia; confers resistance to kanamycin in bacteria or G418 (Geneticin®) in eukaryotes
   6940..6964    +  misc_feature   LB T-DNA repeat: left border repeat from nopaline C58 T-DNA
>Addgene plasmid #68228 | pDGB3_alpha1 | depositor full sequence | sequence record 119080 | Full Sequence
TAACGAATTCGTCTCAGGAGAGAGACCCACAGCTTGTCTGTAAGCGGATGCCGGGAGCAGACAAGCCCGT
CAGGGCGCGTCAGCGGGTGTTGGCGGGTGTCGGGGCTGGCTTAACTATGCGGCATCAGAGCAGATTGTAC
TGAGAGTGCACCATATGCGGTGTGAAATACCGCACAGATGCGTAAGGAGAAAATACCGCATCAGGCGCCA
TTCGCCATTCAGGCTGCGCAACTGTTGGGAAGGGCGATCGGCGCAGGCCTCTTCGCTATTACGCCAGCTG
GCGAAAGGGGGATGTGCTGCAAGGCGATTAAGTTGGGTAACGCCAGGGTTTTCCCAGTCACGACGTTGTA
AAACGACGGCCAGTGAATTCGAGCTCGGTACCCGGGGATCCTCTAGAGTCGACCTGCAGGCATGCAAGCT
TGGCGTAATCATGGTCATAGCTGTTTCCTGTGTGAAATTGTTATCCGCTCACAATTCCACACAACATACG
AGCCGGAAGCATATAGTGTAAAGCCTGGGGTGCCTAATGAGTGAGCTAACTCACATTAATTGCGTTGCGC
TCACTGCCCGCTTTCCAGTCGGGAAACCTGTCGTGCCAGCTGGGGTCTCTCGCTGTCATGAGACGAATTC
TGACAGGATATATTGGCGGGTAAACCTAAGAGAAAAGAGCGTTTATTAGAATAATCGGATATTTAAAAGG
GCGTGAAAAGGTTTATCCGTTCGTCCATTTGTATGTGCATGCCAACCACAGGGTTCCCCTCGGGATCAAA
GTACTTTGATCCAACCCCTCCGCTGCTATAGTGCAGTCGGCTTCTGACGTTCAGTGCAGCCGTCATCTGA
AAACGACATGTCGCACAAGTCCTAAGTTACGCGACAGGCTGCCGCCCTGCCCTTTTCCTGGCGTTTTCTT
GTCGCGTGTTTTAGTCGCATAAAGTAGAATACTTGCGACTAGAACCGGAGACATTACGCCATGAACAAGA
GCGCCGCCGCTGGCCTGCTGGGCTATGCCCGCGTCAGCACCGACGACCAGGACTTGACCAACCAACGGGC
CGAACTGCACGCGGCCGGCTGCACCAAGCTGTTTTCCGAGAAGATCACCGGCACCAGGCGCGACCGCCCG
GAGCTGGCCAGGATGCTTGACCACCTACGCCCTGGCGACGTTGTGACAGTGACCAGGCTAGACCGCCTGG
CCCGCAGCACCCGCGACCTACTGGACATTGCCGAGCGCATCCAGGAGGCCGGCGCGGGCCTGCGTAGCCT
GGCAGAGCCGTGGGCCGACACCACCACGCCGGCCGGCCGCATGGTGTTGACCGTGTTCGCCGGCATTGCC
GAGTTCGAGCGTTCCCTAATCATCGACCGCACCCGGAGCGGGCGCGAGGCCGCCAAGGCCCGAGGCGTGA
AGTTTGGCCCCCGCCCTACCCTCACCCCGGCACAGATCGCGCACGCCCGCGAGCTGATCGACCAGGAAGG
CCGCACCGTGAAAGAGGCGGCTGCACTGCTTGGCGTGCATCGCTCGACCCTGTACCGCGCACTTGAGCGC
AGCGAGGAAGTGACGCCCACCGAGGCCAGGCGGCGCGGTGCCTTCCGTGAGGACGCATTGACCGAGGCCG
ACGCCCTGGCGGCCGCCGAGAATGAACGCCAAGAGGAACAAGCATGAAACCGCACCAGGACGGCCAGGAC
GAACCGTTTTTCATTACCGAAGAGATCGAGGCGGAGATGATCGCGGCCGGGTACGTGTTCGAGCCGCCCG
CGCACCTCTCAACCGTGCGGCTGCATGAAATCCTGGCCGGTTTGTCTGATGCCAAGCTGGCGGCCTGGCC
GGCCAGCTTGGCCGCTGAAGAAACCGAGCGCCGCCGTCTAAAAAGGTGATGTGTATTTGAGTAAAACAGC
TTGCGTCATGCGGTCGCTGCGTATATGATGCGATGAGTAAATAAACAAATACGCAAGGGGAACGCATGAA
GGTTATCGCTGTACTTAACCAGAAAGGCGGGTCAGGCAAGACGACCATCGCAACCCATCTAGCCCGCGCC
CTGCAACTCGCCGGGGCCGATGTTCTGTTAGTCGATTCCGATCCCCAGGGCAGTGCCCGCGATTGGGCGG
CCGTGCGGGAAGATCAACCGCTAACCGTTGTCGGCATCGACCGCCCGACGATTGACCGCGACGTGAAGGC
CATCGGCCGGCGCGACTTCGTAGTGATCGACGGAGCGCCCCAGGCGGCGGACTTGGCTGTGTCCGCGATC
AAGGCAGCCGACTTCGTGCTGATTCCGGTGCAGCCAAGCCCTTACGACATATGGGCCACCGCCGACCTGG
TGGAGCTGGTTAAGCAGCGCATTGAGGTCACGGATGGAAGGCTACAAGCGGCCTTTGTCGTGTCGCGGGC
GATCAAAGGCACGCGCATCGGCGGTGAGGTTGCCGAGGCGCTGGCCGGGTACGAGCTGCCCATTCTTGAG
TCCCGTATCACGCAGCGCGTGAGCTACCCAGGCACTGCCGCCGCCGGCACAACCGTTCTTGAATCAGAAC
CCGAGGGCGACGCTGCCCGCGAGGTCCAGGCGCTGGCCGCTGAAATTAAATCAAAACTCATTTGAGTTAA
TGAGGTAAAGAGAAAATGAGCAAAAGCACAAACACGCTAAGTGCCGGCCGTCCGAGCGCACGCAGCAGCA
AGGCTGCAACGTTGGCCAGCCTGGCAGACACGCCAGCCATGAAGCGGGTCAACTTTCAGTTGCCGGCGGA
GGATCACACCAAGCTGAAGATGTACGCGGTACGCCAAGGCAAGACCATTACCGAGCTGCTATCTGAATAC
ATCGCGCAGCTACCAGAGTAAATGAGCAAATGAATAAATGAGTAGATGAATTTTAGCGGCTAAAGGAGGC
GGCATGGAAAATCAAGAACAACCAGGCACCGACGCCGTGGAATGCCCCATGTGTGGAGGAACGGGCGGTT
GGCCAGGCGTAAGCGGCTGGGTTGTCTGCCGGCCCTGCAATGGCACTGGAACCCCCAAGCCCGAGGAATC
GGCGTGACGGTCGCAAACCATCCGGCCCGGTACAAATCGGCGCGGCGCTGGGTGATGACCTGGTGGAGAA
GTTGAAGGCCGCGCAGGCCGCCCAGCGGCAACGCATCGAGGCAGAAGCACGCCCCGGTGAATCGTGGCAA
GCGGCCGCTGATCGAATCCGCAAAGAATCCCGGCAACCGCCGGCAGCCGGTGCGCCGTCGATTAGGAAGC
CGCCCAAGGGCGACGAGCAACCAGATTTTTTCGTTCCGATGCTCTATGACGTGGGCACCCGCGATAGTCG
CAGCATCATGGACGTGGCCGTTTTCCGTCTGTCGAAGCGTGACCGACGAGCTGGCGAGGTGATCCGCTAC
GAGCTTCCAGACGGGCACGTAGAGGTTTCCGCAGGGCCGGCCGGCATGGCCAGTGTGTGGGATTACGACC
TGGTACTGATGGCGGTTTCCCATCTAACCGAATCCATGAACCGATACCGGGAAGGGAAGGGAGACAAGCC
CGGCCGCGTGTTCCGTCCACACGTTGCGGACGTACTCAAGTTCTGCCGGCGAGCCGATGGCGGAAAGCAG
AAAGACGACCTGGTAGAAACCTGCATTCGGTTAAACACCACGCACGTTGCCATGCAGCGTACGAAGAAGG
CCAAGAACGGCCGCCTGGTGACGGTATCCGAGGGTGAAGCCTTGATTAGCCGCTACAAGATCGTAAAGAG
CGAAACCGGGCGGCCGGAGTACATCGAGATCGAGCTAGCTGATTGGATGTACCGCGAGATCACAGAAGGC
AAGAACCCGGACGTGCTGACGGTTCACCCCGATTACTTTTTGATCGATCCCGGCATCGGCCGTTTTCTCT
ACCGCCTGGCACGCCGCGCCGCAGGCAAGGCAGAAGCCAGATGGTTGTTCAAGACGATCTACGAACGCAG
TGGCAGCGCCGGAGAGTTCAAGAAGTTCTGTTTCACCGTGCGCAAGCTGATCGGGTCAAATGACCTGCCG
GAGTACGATTTGAAGGAGGAGGCGGGGCAGGCTGGCCCGATCCTAGTCATGCGCTACCGCAACCTGATCG
AGGGCGAAGCATCCGCCGGTTCCTAATGTACGGAGCAGATGCTAGGGCAAATTGCCCTAGCAGGGGAAAA
AGGTCGAAAAGGACTCTTTCCTGTGGATAGCACGTACATTGGGAACCCAAAGCCGTACATTGGGAACCGG
AACCCGTACATTGGGAACCCAAAGCCGTACATTGGGAACCGGTCACACATGTAAGTGACTGATATAAAAG
AGAAAAAAGGCGATTTTTCCGCCTAAAACTCTTTAAAACTTATTAAAACTCTTAAAACCCGCCTGGCCTG
TGCATAACTGTCTGGCCAGCGCACAGCCGAAGAGCTGCAAAAAGCGCCTACCCTTCGGTCGCTGCGCTCC
CTACGCCCCGCCGCTTCGCGTCGGCCTATCGCGGCCGCTGGCCGCTCAAAAATGGCTGGCCTACGGCCAG
GCAATCTACCAGGGCGCGGACAAGCCGCGCCGTCGCCACTCGACCGCCGGCGCCCACATCAAGGCACCCT
GCCTCGCGCGTTTCGGTGATGACGGTGAAAACCTCTGACACATGCAGCTCCCGGTGACGGTCACAGCTTG
TCTGTAAGCGGATGCCGGGAGCAGACAAGCCCGTCAGGGCGCGTCAGCGGGTGTTGGCGGGTGTCGGGGC
GCAGCCATGACCCAGTCACGTAGCGATAGCGGAGTGTATACTGGCTTAACTATGCGGCATCAGAGCAGAT
TGTACTGAGAGTGCACCATATGCGGTGTGAAATACCGCACAGATGCGTAAGGAGAAAATACCGCATCAGG
CGCTCTTCCGCTTCCTCGCTCACTGACTCGCTGCGCTCGGTCGTTCGGCTGCGGCGAGCGGTATCAGCTC
ACTCAAAGGCGGTAATACGGTTATCCACAGAATCAGGGGATAACGCAGGAAAGAACATGTGAGCAAAAGG
CCAGCAAAAGGCCAGGAACCGTAAAAAGGCCGCGTTGCTGGCGTTTTTCCATAGGCTCCGCCCCCCTGAC
GAGCATCACAAAAATCGACGCTCAAGTCAGAGGTGGCGAAACCCGACAGGACTATAAAGATACCAGGCGT
TTCCCCCTGGAAGCTCCCTCGTGCGCTCTCCTGTTCCGACCCTGCCGCTTACCGGATACCTGTCCGCCTT
TCTCCCTTCGGGAAGCGTGGCGCTTTCTCATAGCTCACGCTGTAGGTATCTCAGTTCGGTGTAGGTCGTT
CGCTCCAAGCTGGGCTGTGTGCACGAACCCCCCGTTCAGCCCGACCGCTGCGCCTTATCCGGTAACTATC
GTCTTGAGTCCAACCCGGTAAGACACGACTTATCGCCACTGGCAGCAGCCACTGGTAACAGGATTAGCAG
AGCGAGGTATGTAGGCGGTGCTACAGAGTTCTTGAAGTGGTGGCCTAACTACGGCTACACTAGAAGGACA
GTATTTGGTATCTGCGCTCTGCTGAAGCCAGTTACCTTCGGAAAAAGAGTTGGTAGCTCTTGATCCGGCA
AACAAACCACCGCTGGTAGCGGTGGTTTTTTTGTTTGCAAGCAGCAGATTACGCGCAGAAAAAAAGGATC
TCAAGAAGATCCTTTGATCTTTTCTACGGGGTCTGACGCTCAGTGGAACGAAAACTCACGTTAAGGGATT
TTGGTCATGCATTCTAGGTGATTAGAAAAACTCATCGAGCATCAAATGAAACTGCAATTTATTCATATCA
GGATTATCAATACCATATTTTTGAAAAAGCCGTTTCTGTAATGAAGGAGAAAACTCACCGAGGCAGTTCC
ATAGGATGGCAAGATCCTGGTATCGGTCTGCGATTCCGACTCGTCCAACATCAATACAACCTATTAATTT
CCCCTCGTCAAAAATAAGGTTATCAAGTGAGAAATCACCATGAGTGACGACTGAATCCGGTGAGAATGGC
AAAAGTTTATGCATTTCTTTCCAGACTTGTTCAACAGGCCAGCCATTACGCTCGTCATCAAAATCACTCG
CATCAACCAAACCGTTATTCATTCGTGATTGCGCCTGAGCGAGTCGAAATACGCGATCGCTGTTAAAAGG
ACAATTACAAACAGGAATCGAATGCAACCGGCGCAGGAACACTGCCAGCGCATCAACAATATTTTCACCT
GAATCAGGATATTCTTCTAATACCTGGAATGCTGTTTTCCCTGGGATCGCAGTGGTGAGTAACCATGCAT
CATCAGGAGTACGGATAAAATGCTTGATGGTCGGAAGAGGCATAAATTCCGTCAGCCAGTTTAGTCTGAC
CATCTCATCTGTAACATCATTGGCAACGCTACCTTTGCCATGTTTCAGAAACAACTCTGGCGCATCGGGC
TTCCCATACAATCGGTAGATTGTCGCACCTGATTGCCCGACATTATCGCGAGCCCATTTATACCCATATA
AATCAGCATCCATGTTGGAATTTAATCGCGGCCTTGAGCAAGACGTTTCCCGTTGAATATGGCTCATAAC
AGAACTTATTATTTCCTTCCTCTTTTCTACAGTATTTAAAGATACCCCAAGAAGCTAATTATAACAAGAC
GAACTCCAATTCACTGTTCCTTGCATTCTAAAACCTTAAATACCAGAAAACAGCTTTTTCAAAGTTGTTT
TCAAAGTTGGCGTATAACATAGTATCGACGGAGCCGATTTTGAAACCGCGGTGATCACAGGCAGCAACGC
TCTGTCATCGTTACAATCAACATGCTACCCTCCGCGAGATCATCCGTGTTTCAAACCCGGCAGCTTAGTT
GCCGTTCTTCCGAATAGCATCGGTAACATGAGCAAAGTCTGCCGCCTTACAACGGCTCTCCCGCTGACGC
CGTCCCGGACTGATGGGCTGCCTGTATCGAGTGGTGATTTTGTGCCGAGCTGCCGGTCGGGGAGCTGTTG
GCTGGCTGGTGGCAGGATATATTGTGGTGTAAACA
