>Addgene plasmid #68228 | pDGB3_alpha1 | addgene partial sequence | sequence record 128064 | RB-F1 5'-ggataaaccttttcacgccc-3'
GGTTTACCCGCCAATATATCCTGTCANAATTCGTCTCATGACAGCGAGAGACCCCAGCTGGCACGACAGG
TTTCCCGACTGGAAAGCGGGCAGTGAGCGCAACGCAATTAATGTGAGTTAGCTCACTCATTAGGCACCCC
AGGCTTTACACTATATGCTTCCGGCTCGTATGTTGTGTGGAATTGTGAGCGGATAACAATTTCACACAGG
AAACAGCTATGACCATGATTACGCCAAGCTTGCATGCCTGCAGGTCGACTCTAGAGGATCCCCGGGTACC
GAGCTCGAATTCACTGGCCGTCGTTTTACAACGTCATGACTGGGAAAACCCTGGCGTTACCCAACTTAAT
CGCCTTGCAGCACATCCCCCTTTCGCCAGCTGGCGTAATANCGAAGAGGCCTGCGCCGATCGCCCTTCCC
AACAGTTGCGCAGCCTGAATGGCGAATGGCGCCTGATGCGGTATTTTCTCCTTACGCATCTGTGCGGTAT
TTCACACCGCATATGGTGCACTCTCAGTACAATCTGCTCTGATGCCGCATAGTTAAGCCAGCCCCGACAC
CCGCCAACACCCGCTGACGCGCCCTGAC
