>Addgene plasmid #68228 | pDGB3_alpha1 | addgene partial sequence | sequence record 128065 | Kan-R 5'-ATCGCGAGCCCATTTATACC-3'
TCGCGGCCTTGAGCAAGACGTTTCCCGTTGAATATGGCTCATAACAGAACTTATTATTTCCTTCCTCTTT
TCTACAGTATTTAAAGATACCCCAAGAAGCTAATTATAACAAGACGAACTCCAATTCACTGTTCCTTGCA
TTCTAAAACCTTAAATACCAGAAAACAGCTTTTTCAAAGTTGTTTTCAAAGTTGGCGTATAACATAGTAT
CGACGGAGCCGATTTTGAAACCGCGGTGATCACAGGCAGCAACGCTCTGTCATCGTTACAATCAACATGC
TACCCTCCGCGAGATCATCCGTGTTTCAAACCCGGCAGCTTAGTTGCCGTTCTTCCGAATAGCATCGGTA
ACATGAGCAAAGTCTGCCGCCTTACAACGGCTCTCCCGCTGACGCCGTCCCGGACTGATGGGCTGCCTGT
ATCGAGTGGTGATTTTGTGCCGAGCTGCCGGTCGGGGAGCTGTTGGCTGGCTGGTGGCAGGATATATTGT
GGTGTAAACATAACGAATTCGTCTCAGGAGAGAGACCCACAGCTTGTCTGTAAGCGGATGCCGGGAGCAG
ACAAGCCCGTCAGGGCGCGTCAGCGGGTGTTGGCGGGTGTCGGGGCTGGCTTAACTATGCGGCATCAGAG
CAGATTGTACTGAGAGTGCACCATATGCGGTGTGAAATACCGCACAGATGCGTAAGGAGAAAATACCGCA
TCAGGCGCCATTCGCCATTCAGGCTGCGCAACTGTTGGGAAGGGCGATCGGCGCAGGCCTCTTCGCTATT
ACGCCAGCTGGCGAAAGGGGGATGTGCTGCAAGGCGATTAAGTTGGGTAACGCCAGGGTT
