>Addgene plasmid #68228 | pDGB3_alpha1 | addgene partial sequence | sequence record 129214 | RB-F1 5'-ggataaaccttttcacgccc-3'
GCTCTTTTCTCTTAGGTTTACCCGCCAATATATCCTGTCAGAATTCGTCTCATGACAGCGAGAGACCCCA
GCTGGCACGACAGGTTTCCCGACTGGAAAGCGGGCAGTGAGCGCAACGCAATTAATGTGAGTTAGCTCAC
TCATTAGGCACCCCAGGCTTTACACTATATGCTTCCGGCTCGTATGTTGTGTGGAATTGTGAGCGGATAA
CAATTTCACACAGGAAACAGCTATGACCATGATTACGCCAAGCTTGCATGCCTGCAGGTCGACTCTAGAG
GATCCCCGGGTACCGAGCTCGAATTCACTGGCCGTCGTTTTACAACGTCGTGACTGGGAAAACCCTGGCG
TTACCCAACTTAATCGCCTTGCAGCACATCCCCCTTTCGCCAGCTGGCGTAATAGCGAAGAGGCCTGCGC
CGATCGCCCTTCCCAACAGTTGCGCAGCCTGAATGGCGAATGGCGCCTGATGCGGTATTTTCTCCTTACG
CATCTGTGCGGTATTTCACACCGCATATGGTGCACTCTCAGTACAATCTGCTCTGATGCCGCATAGTTAA
GCCAGCCCCGACACCCGCCAACACCCGCTGACGCGCCCTGACGGGCTTGTCTGCTCCCGGCATCCGCTTA
CAGACAAGCTGTGGGTCTCTCTCCTGAGACGAATTCGTTATGTTTACACCACAATATATCCTGCCACCAG
CCAGCCAACAGCTCCCCGACCGGCAGCTCGGCACAA
